Addgene plasmid #225142: MYC-hTRAK2
Depositing lab: Thomas Schwarz. Publication: Miro GTPase domains regulate the assembly of the mitochondrial motor-adaptor complex. Davis K, Basu H, Izquierdo-Villalba I, Shurberg E, Schwarz TL. Life Sci Alliance. 2022 Oct 27;6(1):e202201406. doi: 10.26508/lsa.202201406. Print 2023 Jan. PubMed 36302649.
Backbone
  Vector backbone: pCMV-Tag3A-myc
  Backbone manufacturer: Agilent Technologies
  Total vector size (bp): 7029
  Vector type: Mammalian Expression
  Selectable markers: Neomycin (select with G418)
Growth in bacteria
  Bacterial resistance: Kanamycin, 50 μg/mL
  Growth temperature: 37°C
  Growth strain: DH5alpha
  Copy number: High Copy
Gene/Insert
  Gene/Insert name: TRAK2 (alt name: GRIF-1)
  Species: H. sapiens (human)
  Insert size (bp): 2760
  Entrez Gene: TRAK2 (a.k.a. ALS2CR3, CALS-C, GRIF-1, GRIF1, MILT2, OIP98)
  Promoter: CMV
  Tag / fusion protein: MYC (N terminal on insert)
  Cloning method: Gibson Cloning
  Sequencing primers: 5′ CGGGCGGATCCAATGAGTCAATCCCAGAATGCA; 3′ CCCCCTCGAGACTCAGTCCTCCTTCAGGACACC
Resource information
  A portion of this plasmid was derived from a plasmid made by: Previously published Schwarz lab plasmid.
Terms and licenses: Academic/Nonprofit Terms; Industry Terms: Not Available to Industry
Depositor comments: Note: primers listed under 5' and 3' sequencing primers are those used to amplify TRAK2 with overhangs to do Gibson cloning.
How to cite: MYC-hTRAK2 was a gift from Thomas Schwarz (Addgene plasmid # 225142 ; http://n2t.net/addgene:225142 ; RRID:Addgene_225142)
