[The description below was written by a language model from this plasmid's Addgene catalogue record and pLannotate feature annotations shown in this document.]
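Description:
MYC-hTRAK2 is a 7,029 bp mammalian expression plasmid built on the Agilent pCMV-Tag3A-myc backbone. It expresses human TRAK2 (also known as GRIF-1 or MILT2) with an N-terminal Myc epitope tag. The roughly 2.7 kb TRAK2 coding sequence was inserted by Gibson cloning downstream of the human cytomegalovirus immediate-early enhancer and promoter. It sits directly after the short Myc tag sequence, which the annotation software matches as a fragment of a 3xMyc element. Transcripts are terminated by an SV40 polyadenylation signal, preceded by remnants of SV40 small t intron and large T sequence that belong to this 3' processing cassette. T3 and T7 bacteriophage promoters flank the cloning site, as is typical of this vector series, and residual polylinker and lacZα fragments are backbone remnants.

In bacteria the plasmid replicates from a high-copy ColE1/pUC-type origin, and an f1 origin is also present for single-stranded DNA production. A single Tn5 aminoglycoside phosphotransferase gene (NeoR/KanR) provides both selections. A bacterial bla-type promoter drives it for kanamycin resistance in E. coli, and the SV40 enhancer/early promoter drives it for G418 selection in mammalian cells, with an HSV TK polyadenylation signal downstream. The small ble and bGH poly(A) matches appear to be incidental fragments rather than functional parts.

TRAK2 is a motor-adaptor protein, and the associated study examined how the Miro GTPase domains regulate assembly of the mitochondrial motor-adaptor complex. The construct therefore suits transient or stable expression of Myc-tagged TRAK2 in mammalian cells. The epitope tag allows detection, localisation or co-immunoprecipitation with binding partners.
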