Features (pLannotate 1.2.2; 20 found; start..end, strand, type, name):
    218..421     +  promoter       CMV promoter: human cytomegalovirus (CMV) immediate early promoter
    467..485     +  promoter       T3 promoter: promoter for bacteriophage T3 RNA polymerase
    498..521     +  misc_feature   MCS (fragment): pBluescript multiple cloning site
    526..556     +  CDS            3xMyc (fragment): 3 tandem Myc epitope tags
    571..3312    +  CDS            TRAK2: TRAK2_HUMAN - Also known as ALS2CR3, KIAA0549. Experimental evidence at protein level: Swiss-Prot protein existence level 1. May regulate endosome-to-lysosome trafficking of membrane cargo, including EGFR. From Homo sapiens (Human).
   3318..3338    +  misc_feature   MCS (fragment): pBluescript multiple cloning site
   3378..3396    -  promoter       T7 promoter: promoter for bacteriophage T7 RNA polymerase
   3406..3445    +  CDS            lacZα (fragment): LacZα fragment of β-galactosidase; lacZ fragment
   3455..3510    +  intron         small t intron (fragment): SV40 (simian virus 40) small t antigen intron
   3510..3647    +  CDS            large T antigen (fragment): large T antigen from SV40 (simian virus 40)
   3670..3791    +  polyA_signal   SV40 poly(A) signal: SV40 polyadenylation signal
   3825..4253    -  rep_origin     f1 ori (sequence partly withheld): f1 bacteriophage origin of replication; arrow indicates direction of (+) strand synthesis
   4280..4382    +  promoter       AmpR promoter: bla
   4386..4743    +  promoter       SV40 promoter: SV40 enhancer and early promoter
   4778..5572    +  CDS            NeoR/KanR: aminoglycoside phosphotransferase from Tn5; aph(3')-II (or nptII); confers resistance to neomycin, kanamycin, and G418 (Geneticin®)
   5593..5745    +  CDS            ble (fragment): BLE_KLEPN - Experimental evidence at protein level: Swiss-Prot protein existence level 1. Binding protein with a strong affinity to the bleomycin family of antibiotics. Binds to CL990; an antimitotic-antibiotic compound. From Klebsiella pneumoniae.
   5804..5851    +  polyA_signal   HSV TK poly(A) signal: herpes simplex virus thymidine kinase polyadenylation signal (Cole and Stacy, 1985)
   5942..5958    -  polyA_signal   bGH poly(A) signal (fragment): bovine growth hormone polyadenylation signal
   6180..6768    +  rep_origin     ori: high-copy-number ColE1/pMB1/pBR322/pUC origin of replication
   6943..217     +  enhancer       CMV enhancer (across the origin): human cytomegalovirus immediate early enhancer
>Addgene plasmid #225142 | MYC-hTRAK2 | addgene full sequence | sequence record 447846 | Addgene NGS Result
AGTAACGCCAATAGGGACTTTCCATTGACGTCAATGGGTGGAGTATTTACGGTAAACTGCCCACTTGGCA
GTACATCAAGTGTATCATATGCCAAGTACGCCCCCTATTGACGTCAATGACGGTAAATGGCCCGCCTGGC
ATTATGCCCAGTACATGACCTTATGGGACTTTCCTACTTGGCAGTACATCTACGTATTAGTCATCGCTAT
TACCATGGTGATGCGGTTTTGGCAGTACATCAATGGGCGTGGATAGCGGTTTGACTCACGGGGATTTCCA
AGTCTCCACCCCATTGACGTCAATGGGAGTTTGTTTTGGCACCAAAATCAACGGGACTTTCCAAAATGTC
GTAACAACTCCGCCCCATTGACGCAAATGGGCGGTAGGCGTGTACGGTGGGAGGTCTATATAAGCAGAGC
TGGTTTAGTGAACCGTCAGATCCGCTAGCGATTACGCCAAGCTCGAAATTAACCCTCACTAAAGGGAACA
AAAGCTGGAGCTCCACCGCGGTGGCGGCCGCCATGGAGCAGAAACTCATCTCTGAAGAGGATCTGGCCCG
GGCGGATCCAATGAGTCAATCCCAGAATGCAATTTTTACATCACCAACAGGTGAAGAAAACCTCATGAAT
AGCAATCACAGAGACTCGGAGAGCATCACTGATGTCTGCTCCAATGAGGATCTCCCTGAAGTTGAGCTGG
TGAGTCTGCTAGAAGAACAACTACCACAGTATAGGCTAAAAGTAGACACTCTCTTTCTATATGAAAATCA
AGACTGGACTCAGTCTCCACACCAGCGGCAGCATGCATCTGATGCTCTCTCTCCAGTCCTTGCTGAAGAG
ACTTTCCGTTACATGATTCTAGGCACAGACAGGGTGGAGCAGATGACCAAAACTTACAATGACATCGACA
TGGTTACACATCTCCTGGCAGAGAGGGATCGTGATCTGGAACTCGCTGCTCGAATTGGACAAGCTCTCTT
AAAGCGGAACCATATCTTATCTGAGCAGAACGAATCCCTGGAGGAGCAATTGGGACAAGCCTTTGATCAA
GTTAATCAGCTGCAGCATGAGCTATGCAAGAAAGATGAGTTACTTCGAATCGTCTCCATTGCTTCTGAAG
AAAGTGAAACTGATTCCAGCTGTTCTACACCTCTTCGGTTCAATGAGTCCTTTAGCTTATCTCAAGGGTT
GCTGCAGTTGGAAATGCTGCAAGAAAAGCTCAAGGAACTGGAAGAAGAGAATATGGCTCTTCGATCCAAG
GCTTGTCACATAAAGACAGAAACTGTTACCTATGAAGAAAAGGAACAACAGCTTGTCAGCGACTGTGTTA
AAGAACTTCGTGAAACAAATGCTCAGATGTCCAGAATGACTGAAGAATTGTCAGGGAAGAGTGATGAGCT
GGTTCGATACCAAGAAGAGCTTTCCTCTCTTTTGTCACAGATTGTAGACCTTCAGCATAAACTTAAAGAA
CATGTGATTGAGAAGGAAGAACTAAAACTTCACCTGCAAGCTTCCAAAGATGCCCAACGGCAACTGACAA
TGGAGCTGCACGAGTTACAAGACAGGAATATGGAGTGTCTAGGAATGTTACATGAATCCCAAGAAGAAAT
AAAGGAACTTCGTAGTAGATCTGGCCCTACTGCTCATCTCTACTTCTCCCAATCATATGGAGCTTTTACT
GGGGAATCTTTGGCAGCTGAGATTGAGGGGACTATGCGTAAAAAGCTGAGTTTGGATGAGGAATCTTCTC
TCTTTAAACAAAAAGCCCAACAGAAGCGGGTATTTGATACCGTCAGGATTGCCAATGACACACGGGGCCG
CTCTATCTCATTCCCAGCTCTGTTACCCATTCCAGGCTCCAACCGTTCAAGTGTCATCATGACAGCAAAA
CCTTTTGAGTCTGGTCTTCAGCAAACAGAGGACAAATCACTCCTGAACCAGGGGAGCAGCTCAGAGGAGG
TTGCAGGGAGCTCCCAGAAGATGGGCCAACCAGGACCCTCAGGAGATAGTGATTTGGCTACAGCACTGCA
TCGCCTTAGCTTGCGTCGACAAAACTATTTAAGTGAGAAGCAGTTCTTTGCTGAAGAATGGCAGCGGAAG
ATCCAGGTTCTGGCAGACCAGAAGGAAGGAGTTAGTGGCTGTGTCACCCCGACAGAGAGCCTTGCCTCTC
TCTGCACCACCCAGTCAGAGATCACAGACCTCAGCAGTGCCAGTTGCCTTCGAGGTTTTATGCCAGAAAA
ATTACAAATTGTCAAGCCCCTTGAAGGATCACAAACTCTGTATCACTGGCAGCAGCTTGCTCAACCAAAC
TTGGGAACCATCCTTGATCAACGACCAGGTGTCATTACTAAAGGCTTTACCCAGTTGCCCGGGGATGCTA
TTTATCACATCTCAGATTTAGAAGAGGATGAAGAGGAGGGTATTACTTTTCAGGTTCAGCAACCTCTTGA
AGTGGAAGAGAAACTTTCAACATCCAAGCCAGTAACAGGGATCTTCCTGCCACCCATTACTTCAGCAGGT
GGACCAGTTACAGTTGCAACCGCCAGCCCAGGAAAGTGCCTGTCGTGCACAAACTCAACATTCACTTTCA
CCACCTGTAGAATATTACATCCCTCTGACATCACTCAGGTTACCCCCAGCTCTGGGTTCCCTTCATTATC
CTGTGGAAGTAGCGGTAGCAGTTCATCCAACACGGCTGTGAATTCTCCTGCCTTGTCCTATAGACTCAGC
ATTGGTGAGTCCATCACCAACCGACGAGATTCCACTACAACCTTCAGTAGCACCATGAGCTTGGCCAAAC
TTCTACAAGAGCGAGGCATCTCTGCCAAAGTGTACCACAGCCCAATTTCAGAGAACCCCCTCCAGCCTCT
CCCTAAATCCCTGGCTATCCCTTCCACACCACCAAATTCACCATCTCACTCACCTTGCCCTTCTCCTTTA
CCCTTTGAGCCTCGAGTGCATCTCTCTGAAAATTTTTTGGCCTCTCGACCAGCTGAGACATTCCTCCAGG
AGATGTATGGCTTGAGACACTCCCGGAACCCTCCTGATGTTGGCCAGTTGAAGATGAACTTAGTGGACAG
GCTGAAGAGACTGGGGATAGCCAGAGTGGTCAAGAACCCTGGTGCCCAAGAGAATGGAAGATGCCAGGAG
GCAGAAATTGGTCCTCAAAAACCAGATTCTGCTGTTTATTTAAATTCAGGTAGCAGTTTATTAGGTGGAC
TAAGGAGGAATCAGAGTCTTCCAGTCATAATGGGTAGCTTTGCTGCCCCAGTTTGCACATCCTCACCCAA
AATGGGTGTCCTGAAGGAGGACTGAGTCTCGAGGGGGGGCCCGGTACCTTAATTAATTAAGGTACCAGGT
AAGTGTACCCAATTCGCCCTATAGTGAGTCGTATTACAATTCACTCGATCGCCCTTCCCAACAGTTGCGC
AGCCTGAATGGCGAATGGAGATCCAATTTTTAAGTGTATAATGTGTTAAACTACTGATTCTAATTGTTTG
TGTATTTTAGATTCACAGTCCCAAGGCTCATTTCAGGCCCCTCAGTCCTCACAGTCTGTTCATGATCATA
ATCAGCCATACCACATTTGTAGAGGTTTTACTTGCTTTAAAAAACCTCCCACACCTCCCCCTGAACCTGA
AACATAAAATGAATGCAATTGTTGTTGTTAACTTGTTTATTGCAGCTTATAATGGTTACAAATAAAGCAA
TAGCATCACAAATTTCACAAATAAAGCATTTTTTTCACTGCATTCTAGTTGTGGTTTGTCCAAACTCATC
AATGTATCTTAACGCGTAAATTGTAAGCGTTAATATTTTGTTAAAATTCGCGTTAAATTTTTGTTAAATC
AGCTCATTTTTTAACCAATAGGCCGAAATCGGCAAAATCCCTTATAAATCAAAAGAATAGACCGAGATAG
GGT
[37 nt withheld, positions 3924-3960]
AAAGAACGTGGACTCCAACGTCAAAGG
[49 nt withheld, positions 3988-4036]
T
[91 nt withheld, positions 4038-4128]
G
[124 nt withheld, positions 4130-4253]
CAGGTGGCACTTTTCGGGGAAATGTGCGCGGAACCCCTATTTGTTTATTTTTCTAAATACATTCAAATAT
GTATCCGCTCATGAGACAATAACCCTGATAAATGCTTCAATAATATTGAAAAAGGAAGAATCCTGAGGCG
GAAAGAACCAGCTGTGGAATGTGTGTCAGTTAGGGTGTGGAAAGTCCCCAGGCTCCCCAGCAGGCAGAAG
TATGCAAAGCATGCATCTCAATTAGTCAGCAACCAGGTGTGGAAAGTCCCCAGGCTCCCCAGCAGGCAGA
AGTATGCAAAGCATGCATCTCAATTAGTCAGCAACCATAGTCCCGCCCCTAACTCCGCCCATCCCGCCCC
TAACTCCGCCCAGTTCCGCCCATTCTCCGCCCCATGGCTGACTAATTTTTTTTATTTATGCAGAGGCCGA
GGCCGCCTCGGCCTCTGAGCTATTCCAGAAGTAGTGAGGAGGCTTTTTTGGAGGCCTAGGCTTTTGCAAA
GATCGATCAAGAGACAGGATGAGGATCGTTTCGCATGATTGAACAAGATGGATTGCACGCAGGTTCTCCG
GCCGCTTGGGTGGAGAGGCTATTCGGCTATGACTGGGCACAACAGACAATCGGCTGCTCTGATGCCGCCG
TGTTCCGGCTGTCAGCGCAGGGGCGCCCGGTTCTTTTTGTCAAGACCGACCTGTCCGGTGCCCTGAATGA
ACTGCAAGACGAGGCAGCGCGGCTATCGTGGCTGGCCACGACGGGCGTTCCTTGCGCAGCTGTGCTCGAC
GTTGTCACTGAAGCGGGAAGGGACTGGCTGCTATTGGGCGAAGTGCCGGGGCAGGATCTCCTGTCATCTC
ACCTTGCTCCTGCCGAGAAAGTATCCATCATGGCTGATGCAATGCGGCGGCTGCATACGCTTGATCCGGC
TACCTGCCCATTCGACCACCAAGCGAAACATCGCATCGAGCGAGCACGTACTCGGATGGAAGCCGGTCTT
GTCGATCAGGATGATCTGGACGAAGAACATCAGGGGCTCGCGCCAGCCGAACTGTTCGCCAGGCTCAAGG
CGAGCATGCCCGACGGCGAGGATCTCGTCGTGACCCATGGCGATGCCTGCTTGCCGAATATCATGGTGGA
AAATGGCCGCTTTTCTGGATTCATCGACTGTGGCCGGCTGGGTGTGGCGGACCGCTATCAGGACATAGCG
TTGGCTACCCGTGATATTGCTGAAGAACTTGGCGGCGAATGGGCTGACCGCTTCCTCGTGCTTTACGGTA
TCGCCGCTCCCGATTCGCAGCGCATCGCCTTCTATCGCCTTCTTGACGAGTTCTTCTGAGCGGGACTCTG
GGGTTCGAAATGACCGACCAAGCGACGCCCAACCTGCCATCACGAGATTTCGATTCCACCGCCGCCTTCT
ATGAAAGGTTGGGCTTCGGAATCGTTTTCCGGGACGCCGGCTGGATGATCCTCCAGCGCGGGGATCTCAT
GCTGGAGTTCTTCGCCCACCCTAGGGGGAGGCTAACTGAAACACGGAAGGAGACAATACCGGAAGGAACC
CGCGCTATGACGGCAATAAAAAGACAGAATAAAACGCACGGTGTTGGGTCGTTTGTTCATAAACGCGGGG
TTCGGTCCCAGGGCTGGCACTCTGTCGATACCCCACCGAGACCCCATTGGGGCCAATACGCCCGCGTTTC
TTCCTTTTCCCCACCCCACCCCCCAAGTTCGGGTGAAGGCCCAGGGCTCGCAGCCAACGTCGGGGCGGCA
GGCCCTGCCATAGCCTCAGGTTACTCATATATACTTTAGATTGATTTAAAACTTCATTTTTAATTTAAAA
GGATCTAGGTGAAGATCCTTTTTGATAATCTCATGACCAAAATCCCTTAACGTGAGTTTTCGTTCCACTG
AGCGTCAGACCCCGTAGAAAAGATCAAAGGATCTTCTTGAGATCCTTTTTTTCTGCGCGTAATCTGCTGC
TTGCAAACAAAAAAACCACCGCTACCAGCGGTGGTTTGTTTGCCGGATCAAGAGCTACCAACTCTTTTTC
CGAAGGTAACTGGCTTCAGCAGAGCGCAGATACCAAATACTGTTCTTCTAGTGTAGCCGTAGTTAGGCCA
CCACTTCAAGAACTCTGTAGCACCGCCTACATACCTCGCTCTGCTAATCCTGTTACCAGTGGCTGCTGCC
AGTGGCGATAAGTCGTGTCTTACCGGGTTGGACTCAAGACGATAGTTACCGGATAAGGCGCAGCGGTCGG
GCTGAACGGGGGGTTCGTGCACACAGCCCAGCTTGGAGCGAACGACCTACACCGAACTGAGATACCTACA
GCGTGAGCTATGAGAAAGCGCCACGCTTCCCGAAGGGAGAAAGGCGGACAGGTATCCGGTAAGCGGCAGG
GTCGGAACAGGAGAGCGCACGAGGGAGCTTCCAGGGGGAAACGCCTGGTATCTTTATAGTCCTGTCGGGT
TTCGCCACCTCTGACTTGAGCGTCGATTTTTGTGATGCTCGTCAGGGGGGCGGAGCCTATGGAAAAACGC
CAGCAACGCGGCCTTTTTACGGTTCCTGGCCTTTTGCTGGCCTTTTGCTCACATGTTCTTTCCTGCGTTA
TCCCCTGATTCTGTGGATAACCGTATTACCGCCATGCATTAGTTATTAATAGTAATCAATTACGGGGTCA
TTAGTTCATAGCCCATATATGGAGTTCCGCGTTACATAACTTACGGTAAATGGCCCGCCTGGCTGACCGC
CCAACGACCCCCGCCCATTGACGTCAATAATGACGTATGTTCCCAT
